Addgene plasmid #144945: TFORF3469
Purpose: Lentiviral vector for overexpressing transcription factor ORFs with unique 24-bp barcodes. Barcodes facilitate identification of transcription factors in pooled screens.
Depositing lab: Feng Zhang. Depositing organization: Broad Institute. Publication: A transcription factor atlas of directed differentiation. Joung J, Ma S, Tay T, Geiger-Schuller KR, Kirchgatterer PC, Verdine VK, Guo B, Arias-Garcia MA, Allen WE, Singh A, Kuksenko O, Abudayyeh OO, Gootenberg JS, Fu Z, Macrae RK, Buenrostro JD, Regev A, Zhang F. Cell. 2023 Jan 5;186(1):209-229.e26. doi: 10.1016/j.cell.2022.11.026. PubMed 36608654.
Backbone
  Vector backbone: pLX_TRC317
  Backbone manufacturer: Broad Institute Genetic Perturbation Platform
  Backbone size w/o insert (bp): 8264
  Vector type: Mammalian Expression, Lentiviral
  Selectable markers: Puromycin
Growth in bacteria
  Bacterial resistance: Ampicillin, 100 μg/mL
  Growth temperature: 37°C
  Growth strain: NEB Stable
  Copy number: High Copy
Gene/Insert
  Gene/Insert name: ZNF438
  Species: H. sapiens (human)
  Insert size (bp): 2693
  Entrez Gene: ZNF438 (a.k.a. FLJ32761, MGC126671, bA330O11.1, RP11-330O11.1)
  Promoter: EF1a
  Tag / fusion protein: V5 (C terminal on insert)
  Cloning method: Gateway Cloning
  Sequencing primers: 5′ GGGTGGAGACTGAAGTTAGGCCAG; 3′ CACATAGCGTAAAAGGAGCAACATAG
Resource information
  A portion of this plasmid was derived from a plasmid made by: Broad Institute Genetic Perturbation Platform
Terms and licenses: Academic/Nonprofit Terms; Industry Terms: Not Available to Industry
Depositor comments: NM_182755.2 Please test multiple small colonies in case of plasmid recombination. To make this collection available in a timely manner, a portion of this collection was not fully sequenced by Addgene. If an Addgene verified full plasmid sequence is not available, please contact us prior to placing an order to request the full sequence.
How to cite: TFORF3469 was a gift from Feng Zhang (Addgene plasmid # 144945 ; http://n2t.net/addgene:144945 ; RRID:Addgene_144945)
