[The description below was written by a language model from this plasmid's Addgene catalogue record and pLannotate feature annotations shown in this document.]
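Description:
TFORF3469 is a third-generation-style, self-inactivating lentiviral expression plasmid built on the pLX_TRC317 backbone, carrying the human zinc-finger gene ZNF438 as one member of a barcoded transcription factor ORF collection. In bacteria it is maintained through a high-copy ColE1/pUC-type origin and selected with ampicillin via the bla gene. An f1 origin and remnants of a lac/lacZα cloning region flanked by T7 and T3 promoters are also present in the backbone. The record notes a risk of recombination, which is common for plasmids containing repeated LTR sequences.

The viral portion begins with an RSV promoter fused to a truncated HIV-1 5' LTR, which drives production of the genomic RNA in packaging cells. This is followed by the Ψ packaging signal with a gag fragment, the Rev response element for Rev-dependent nuclear export, and a cPPT/CTS element. It ends in a ΔU3 3' LTR, which inactivates LTR promoter activity after integration, with an SV40 polyadenylation signal downstream. Within this unit, an SV40 early promoter drives puromycin N-acetyltransferase for selection of transduced mammalian cells. A separate EF-1α promoter drives the ZNF438 ORF, which was introduced by Gateway cloning and sits between attB1 and attB2 remnants. The ORF reads into a C-terminal V5 epitope tag for detection, and a WPRE downstream enhances transcript expression. The catalogue entry describes a unique 24-bp barcode that identifies the ORF, but it is not annotated as a separate feature in the table.

The construct is intended for constitutive overexpression of ZNF438 in mammalian cells by lentiviral transduction. It is particularly suited to pooled screens, such as directed differentiation studies, where barcode readout shows which transcription factor each cell received.
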