Features (pLannotate 1.2.2; 34 found; start..end, strand, type, name):
      5..231     +  promoter       RSV promoter: Rous sarcoma virus enhancer/promoter
    232..412     +  LTR            5' LTR (truncated): truncated 5' long terminal repeat (LTR) from HIV-1
    459..584     +  misc_feature   HIV-1 Ψ: packaging signal of human immunodeficiency virus type 1
    568..931     +  CDS            HIV-1 gag (fragment): gag protein from human immunodeficiency virus 1; gag
   1077..1310    +  misc_feature   RRE: The Rev response element (RRE) of HIV-1 allows for Rev-dependent mRNA export from the nucleus to the cytoplasm.
   1687..1713    +  CDS            Rev (fragment): human immunodeficiency virus 1 (HIV-1) Rev protein; rev; enhances nuclear export of unspliced and incompletely spliced viral mRNAs
   1720..1743    +  promoter       SV40 promoter (fragment): SV40 early promoter
   1744..1815    +  promoter       SV40 promoter (fragment): SV40 enhancer and early promoter
   1839..1974    +  rep_origin     SV40 ori: SV40 origin of replication
   2020..2616    +  CDS            PuroR (fragment): puromycin N-acetyltransferase; pac from Streptomyces; confers resistance to puromycin
   2665..2782    +  misc_feature   cPPT/CTS: central polypurine tract and central termination sequence of HIV-1
   2847..2913    +  CDS            small t antigen (fragment): SV40 (simian virus 40) small t antigen
   2920..4098    +  promoter       EF-1α promoter: strong constitutive promoter for human elongation factor EF-1α
   4119..4136    +  protein_bind   attB1 (fragment): mutant version of attB; core recombination site for the Gateway® BP reaction BP Clonase™
   4145..6628    +  CDS            ZNF438: ZN438_HUMAN - Experimental evidence at protein level: Swiss-Prot protein existence level 1. Isoform 1 acts as a transcriptional repressor. From Homo sapiens (Human).
   6636..6653    -  protein_bind   attB2 (fragment): mutant version of attB; core recombination site for the Gateway® BP reaction BP Clonase™
   6662..6703    +  CDS            V5 tag: epitope tag from simian virus 5
   6719..6772    +  promoter       U6 promoter (fragment): RNA polymerase III promoter for human U6 snRNA
   6814..7402    +  misc_feature   WPRE: woodchuck hepatitis virus posttranscriptional regulatory element
   7453..7472    +  misc_feature   cPPT/CTS (fragment): central polypurine tract and central termination sequence of HIV-1
   7474..7707    +  LTR            3' LTR (ΔU3): self-inactivating 3' long terminal repeat (LTR) from HIV-1
   7785..7906    +  polyA_signal   SV40 poly(A) signal: SV40 polyadenylation signal
   7946..8081    +  rep_origin     SV40 ori: SV40 origin of replication
   8102..8120    -  promoter       T7 promoter: promoter for bacteriophage T7 RNA polymerase
   8128..8283    +  CDS            lacZα (fragment): LacZα fragment of β-galactosidase; lacZ fragment
   8288..8716    +  rep_origin     f1 ori (sequence partly withheld): f1 bacteriophage origin of replication; arrow indicates direction of (+) strand synthesis
   8769..8873    +  promoter       AmpR promoter: bla
   8874..9734    +  CDS            AmpR: β-lactamase; bla; confers resistance to ampicillin, carbenicillin, and related antibiotics
   9905..10493   +  rep_origin     ori: high-copy-number ColE1/pMB1/pBR322/pUC origin of replication
  10676..10768   +  CDS            lacI (fragment): lac repressor; lacI; The lac repressor binds to the lac operator to inhibit transcription in E. coli. This inhibition can be relieved by adding lactose or isopropyl-β-D-thiogalactopyranoside (IPTG).
  10781..10802   +  protein_bind   CAP binding site: CAP binding activates transcription in the presence of cAMP. E. coli catabolite activator protein
  10817..10847   +  promoter       lac promoter: promoter for the E. coli lac operon
  10851..10873   +  protein_bind   lac operator (fragment): The lac repressor binds to the lac operator to inhibit transcription in E. coli. This inhibition can be relieved by adding lactose or isopropyl-β-D-thiogalactopyranoside (IPTG). lac repressor encoded by lacI
  10916..10934   +  promoter       T3 promoter: promoter for bacteriophage T3 RNA polymerase
>Addgene plasmid #144945 | TFORF3469 | addgene full sequence | sequence record 404513 | Addgene NGS Result
TTAATGTAGTCTTATGCAATACTCTTGTAGTCTTGCAACATGGTAACGATGAGTTAGCAACATGCCTTAC
AAGGAGAGAAAAAGCACCGTGCATGCCGATTGGTGGAAGTAAGGTGGTACGATCGTGCCTTATTAGGAAG
GCAACAGACGGGTCTGACATGGATTGGACGAACCACTGAATTGCCGCATTGCAGAGATATTGTATTTAAG
TGCCTAGCTCGATACATAAACGGGTCTCTCTGGTTAGACCAGATCTGAGCCTGGGAGCTCTCTGGCTAAC
TAGGGAACCCACTGCTTAAGCCTCAATAAAGCTTGCCTTGAGTGCTTCAAGTAGTGTGTGCCCGTCTGTT
GTGTGACTCTGGTAACTAGAGATCCCTCAGACCCTTTTAGTCAGTGTGGAAAATCTCTAGCAGTGGCGCC
CGAACAGGGACTTGAAAGCGAAAGGGAAACCAGAGGAGCTCTCTCGACGCAGGACTCGGCTTGCTGAAGC
GCGCACGGCAAGAGGCGAGGGGCGGCGACTGGTGAGTACGCCAAAAATTTTGACTAGCGGAGGCTAGAAG
GAGAGAGATGGGTGCGAGAGCGTCAGTATTAAGCGGGGGAGAATTAGATCGCGATGGGAAAAAATTCGGT
TAAGGCCAGGGGGAAAGAAAAAATATAAATTAAAACATATAGTATGGGCAAGCAGGGAGCTAGAACGATT
CGCAGTTAATCCTGGCCTGTTAGAAACATCAGAAGGCTGTAGACAAATACTGGGACAGCTACAACCATCC
CTTCAGACAGGATCAGAAGAACTTAGATCATTATATAATACAGTAGCAACCCTCTATTGTGTGCATCAAA
GGATAGAGATAAAAGACACCAAGGAAGCTTTAGACAAGATAGAGGAAGAGCAAAACAAAAGTAAGACCAC
CGCACAGCAAGCGGCCGCTGATCTTCAGACCTGGAGGAGGAGATATGAGGGACAATTGGAGAAGTGAATT
ATATAAATATAAAGTAGTAAAAATTGAACCATTAGGAGTAGCACCCACCAAGGCAAAGAGAAGAGTGGTG
CAGAGAGAAAAAAGAGCAGTGGGAATAGGAGCTTTGTTCCTTGGGTTCTTGGGAGCAGCAGGAAGCACTA
TGGGCGCAGCGTCAATGACGCTGACGGTACAGGCCAGACAATTATTGTCTGGTATAGTGCAGCAGCAGAA
CAATTTGCTGAGGGCTATTGAGGCGCAACAGCATCTGTTGCAACTCACAGTCTGGGGCATCAAGCAGCTC
CAGGCAAGAATCCTGGCTGTGGAAAGATACCTAAAGGATCAACAGCTCCTGGGGATTTGGGGTTGCTCTG
GAAAACTCATTTGCACCACTGCTGTGCCTTGGAATGCTAGTTGGAGTAATAAATCTCTGGAACAGATTTG
GAATCACACGACCTGGATGGAGTGGGACAGAGAAATTAACAATTACACAAGCTTAATACACTCCTTAATT
GAAGAATCGCAAAACCAGCAAGAAAAGAATGAACAAGAATTATTGGAATTAGATAAATGGGCAAGTTTGT
GGAATTGGTTTAACATAACAAATTGGCTGTGGTATATAAAATTATTCATAATGATAGTAGGAGGCTTGGT
AGGTTTAAGAATAGTTTTTGCTGTACTTTCTATAGTGAATAGAGTTAGGCAGGGATATTCACCATTATCG
TTTCAGACCCACCTCCCAACCCCGAGGGGACCCATGCATTGCATCTCAATTAGTCAGCAACCAGGTGTGG
AAAGTCCCCAGGCTCCCCAGCAGGCAGAAGTATGCAAAGCATGCGTCTCAATTAGTCAGCAACCATAGTC
CCGCCCCTAACTCCGCCCATCCCGCCCCTAACTCCGCCCAGTTCCGCCCATTCTCCGCCCCATGGCTGAC
TAATTTTTTTTATTTATGCAGAGGCCGAGGCCGCCTCGGCCTCTGAGCTATTCCAGAAGTAGTGAGGAGG
CTTTTTTGGAGGCCTAGGCTTTTGCAAAAAGCTTTCTAGAGGTACCACCGGAGCTTACCATGACCGAGTA
CAAGCCCACGGTGCGCCTCGCCACCCGCGACGACGTCCCCAGGGCCGTACGCACCCTCGCCGCCGCGTTC
GCCGACTACCCCGCCACGCGCCACACCGTCGATCCGGACCGCCACATCGAGCGGGTCACCGAGCTGCAAG
AACTCTTCCTCACGCGCGTCGGGCTCGACATCGGCAAGGTGTGGGTCGCGGACGACGGCGCCGCCGTGGC
GGTCTGGACCACGCCGGAGAGCGTCGAAGCGGGGGCGGTGTTCGCCGAGATCGGCCCGCGCATGGCCGAG
TTGAGCGGTTCCCGGCTGGCCGCGCAGCAACAGATGGAAGGCCTCCTGGCGCCGCACCGGCCCAAGGAGC
CCGCGTGGTTCCTGGCCACCGTCGGCGTCTCGCCCGACCACCAGGGCAAGGGTCTGGGCAGCGCCGTCGT
GCTCCCCGGAGTGGAGGCGGCCGAGCGCGCCGGGGTGCCCGCCTTCCTGGAGACCTCCGCGCCCCGCAAC
CTCCCCTTCTACGAGCGGCTCGGCTTCACCGTCACCGCCGACGTCGAGGTGCCCGAAGGACCGCGCACCT
GGTGCATGACCCGCAAGCCCGGTGCCAGTTAACGAATTCTAGATCTTGAGACAAATGGCAGTATTCATCC
ACAATTTTAAAAGAAAAGGGGGGATTGGGGGGTACAGTGCAGGGGAAAGAATAGTAGACATAATAGCAAC
AGACATACAAACTAAAGAATTACAAAAACAAATTACAAAAATTCAAAATTTTCGGGTTTATTACAGGGAC
AGCAGAGATCCACTTTGGCGCCGGCTCGAGGCCTGCAGGTGCAAAGATGGATAAAGTTTTAAACAGAGAG
GAATCTTTGCAGCTAATGGACCTTCTAGGTCTTGAAAGGAGTGGGAATTGGCTCCGGTGCCCGTCAGTGG
GCAGAGCGCACATCGCCCACAGTCCCCGAGAAGTTGGGGGGAGGGGTCGGCAATTGAACCGGTGCCTAGA
GAAGGTGGCGCGGGGTAAACTGGGAAAGTGATGTCGTGTACTGGCTCCGCCTTTTTCCCGAGGGTGGGGG
AGAACCGTATATAAGTGCAGTAGTCGCCGTGAACGTTCTTTTTCGCAACGGGTTTGCCGCCAGAACACAG
GTAAGTGCCGTGTGTGGTTCCCGCGGGCCTGGCCTCTTTACGGGTTATGGCCCTTGCGTGCCTTGAATTA
CTTCCACCTGGCTGCAGTACGTGATTCTTGATCCCGAGCTTCGGGTTGGAAGTGGGTGGGAGAGTTCGAG
GCCTTGCGCTTAAGGAGCCCCTTCGCCTCGTGCTTGAGTTGAGGCCTGGCCTGGGCGCTGGGGCCGCCGC
GTGCGAATCTGGTGGCACCTTCGCGCCTGTCTCGCTGCTTTCGATAAGTCTCTAGCCATTTAAAATTTTT
GATGACCTGCTGCGACGCTTTTTTTCTGGCAAGATAGTCTTGTAAATGCGGGCCAAGATCTGCACACTGG
TATTTCGGTTTTTGGGGCCGCGGGCGGCGACGGGGCCCGTGCGTCCCAGCGCACATGTTCGGCGAGGCGG
GGCCTGCGAGCGCGGCCACCGAGAATCGGACGGGGGTAGTCTCAAGCTGGCCGGCCTGCTCTGGTGCCTG
GCCTCGCGCCGCCGTGTATCGCCCCGCCCTGGGCGGCAAGGCTGGCCCGGTCGGCACCAGTTGCGTGAGC
GGAAAGATGGCCGCTTCCCGGCCCTGCTGCAGGGAGCTCAAAATGGAGGACGCGGCGCTCGGGAGAGCGG
GCGGGTGAGTCACCCACACAAAGGAAAAGGGCCTTTCCGTCCTCAGCCGTCGCTTCATGTGACTCCACGG
AGTACCGGGCGCCGTCCAGGCACCTCGATTAGTTCTCGAGCTTTTGGAGTACGTCGTCTTTAGGTTGGGG
GGAGGGGTTTTATGCGATGGAGTTTCCCCACACTGAGTGGGTGGAGACTGAAGTTAGGCCAGCTTGGCAC
TTGATGTAATTCTCCTTGGAATTTGCCCTTTTTGAGTTTGGATCTTGGTTCATTCTCAAGCCTCAGACAG
TGGTTCAAAGTTTTTTTCTTCCATTTCAGGTGTCGTGAGGCTAGCATCGATTGATCAACAAGTTTGTACA
AAAAAGTTGGCACCATGCAGAATTCTGTATCAGTACCACCAAAAGATGAAGGTGAATCAAACATCCCTTC
TGGAACAATACAGAGTAGGAAAGGTTTGCAGAATAAGAGTCAGTTTAGGACCATTGCACCAAAAATTGTG
CCCAAAGTCCTAACGTCCAGAATGCTGCCATGTCATTCACCATCACGCTCTGATCAGGTGAATCTGGGAC
CCTCCATCAACTCCAAGCTGCTGGGGATGTCCACCCAGAACTATGCCCTGATGCAGGTTGCTGGCCAGGA
GGGGACATTTTCTCTTGTTGCTCTGCCACATGTTGCCTCAGCTCAGCCAATTCAGAAACCCAGAATGTCC
CTACCTGAAAACCTGAAACTTCCTATTCCTAGATATCAACCCCCTAGAAATAGCAAAGCATCAAGAAAGA
AACCCATCCTGATCTTTCCTAAGAGTGGCTGTAGCAAAGCTCCTGCCCAAACCCAAATGTGTCCTCAGAT
GTCCCCTTCCCCACCTCACCACCCTGAACTCCTGTACAAACCCAGTCCATTTGAGGAAGTACCATCACTA
GAGCAAGCCCCAGCCAGCATTAGCACAGCTGCGCTGACCAATGGAAGTGACCATGGGGACTTGAGACCAC
CAGTGACCAACACCCATGGCAGTCTGAACCCTCCTGCTACCCCAGCATCATCCACACCAGAGGAGCCTGC
CAAGCAGGACCTCACAGCTCTTTCAGGGAAAGCACACTTTGTAAGCAAGATAACATCTAGTAAACCTTCT
GCTGTTGCCAGTGAAAAATTTAAAGAACAAGTTGATCTTGCAAAAACCATGACCAATTTATCACCAACCA
TTCTTGGCAATGCAGTTCAGTTGATCTCTTCAGTCCCCAAAGGGAAACTGCCAATCCCACCCTACTCAAG
AATGAAGACAATGGAGGTTTACAAAATCAAATCAGATGCTAACATTGCAGGTTTTTCTTTACCAGGACCT
AAGGCCGACTGTGATAAGATACCCTCCACCACAGAAGGCTTTAATGCAGCCACCAAGGTGGCAAGCAGGC
TACCTGTTCCACAAGTGTCACAGCAGAGTGCCTGTGAAAGTGCCTTTTGTCCACCCACCAAACTTGATCT
TAACCACAAAACAAAACTGAACAGTGGAGCAGCAAAGAGAAAAGGAAGAAAACGGAAGGTACCAGATGAA
ATTTTGGCATTTCAGGGAAAAAGGAGGAAATATATCATTAATAAGTGTAGAGATGGTAAAGAAAGAGTAA
AAAATGATCCCCAAGAATTCAGAGACCAAAAGCTGGGGACCCTGAAAAAATACCGTAGCATTATGCCCAA
ACCTATCATGGTCATACCCACTTTGGCCTCCCTGGCTTCTCCAACTACACTACAGTCCCAGATGCTTGGG
GGCCTAGGACAGGATGTTTTGTTAAATAATTCACTCACTCCTAAATATCTTGGCTGTAAGCAAGACAACA
GCTCTTCCCCTAAGCCCAGCTCCGTGTTCAGAAATGGATTCTCTGGCATTAAGAAGCCTTGGCACAGATG
TCACGTCTGCAACCACCACTTCCAGTTCAAACAGCACCTTCGAGACCACATGAATACACACACCAACAGA
CGCCCTTACAGTTGTCGGATTTGTCGCAAGTCCTATGTACGTCCTGGCAGCCTGAGCACACACATGAAAC
TTCATCATGGTGAGAACCGTCTGAAGAAACTCATGTGTTGTGAGTTTTGTGCAAAAGTGTTTGGCCACAT
CCGAGTCTATTTTGGCCATCTGAAAGAAGTGCATAGGGTTGTGATCAGCACTGAGCCTGCGCCCAGTGAA
CTGCAGCCAGGAGACATACCAAAGAACAGAGACATGAGTGTGCGAGGCATGGAGGGATCATTGGAGAGGG
AAAACAAGTCCAACCTGGAAGAAGACTTCCTTCTAAACCAGGCAGACGAAGTCAAATTACAAATCAAATG
TGGTCGTTGTCAGATTACTGCTCAGTCTTTTGCGGAAATAAAATTTCATTTACTTGATGTTCATGGAGAG
GAAATTGAGGGCAGGCTACAAGAAGGGACCTTCCCAGGAAGCAAGGGGACTCAGGAAGAGTTGGTGCAGC
ACGCTAGCCCCGACTGGAAAAGGCATCCTGAGAGAGGGAAGCCGGAGAAGGTTCATTCCTCCTCCGAGGA
ATCACATGCATGTCCAAGACTGAAAAGGCAGCTCCACCTTCATCAGAATGGCGTGGAAATGCTCATGGAA
AATGAAGGACCCCAGTCAGGAACCAACAAGCCAAGGGAAACCTGCCAGGGCCCTGAGTGTCCTGGCCTCC
ACACGTTTCTCTTGTGGTCCCATTCAGGCTTTAACTGCCTGCTTTGTGCAGAGATGCTGGGACGGAAAGA
GGACCTCCTCCACCACTGGAAGCACCAGCATAACTGTGAGGACCCTTCCAAACTGTGGGCTATTTTAAAT
ACGGTCTCCAACCAGGGAGTGATCGAACTTTCCAGTGAAGCTGAGAAATTGCCAACTTTCTTGTACAAAG
TGGTTGATATCGGTAAGCCTATCCCTAACCCTCTCCTCGGTCTCGATTCTACGTAGTAATGAACTAGTCC
GTAACTTGAAAGTATTTCGATTTCTTGGCTTTATATATCTTGTGGAAAGGACGAGATCCATGTGGTAGGC
TTAGGGCCACGCGTTAAGTCGACAATCAACCTCTGGATTACAAAATTTGTGAAAGATTGACTGGTATTCT
TAACTATGTTGCTCCTTTTACGCTATGTGGATACGCTGCTTTAATGCCTTTGTATCATGCTATTGCTTCC
CGTATGGCTTTCATTTTCTCCTCCTTGTATAAATCCTGGTTGCTGTCTCTTTATGAGGAGTTGTGGCCCG
TTGTCAGGCAACGTGGCGTGGTGTGCACTGTGTTTGCTGACGCAACCCCCACTGGTTGGGGCATTGCCAC
CACCTGTCAGCTCCTTTCCGGGACTTTCGCTTTCCCCCTCCCTATTGCCACGGCGGAACTCATCGCCGCC
TGCCTTGCCCGCTGCTGGACAGGGGCTCGGCTGTTGGGCACTGACAATTCCGTGGTGTTGTCGGGGAAAT
CATCGTCCTTTCCTTGGCTGCTCGCCTGTGTTGCCACCTGGATTCTGCGCGGGACGTCCTTCTGCTACGT
CCCTTCGGCCCTCAATCCAGCGGACCTTCCTTCCCGCGGCCTGCTGCCGGCTCTGCGGCCTCTTCCGCGT
CTTCGCCTTCGCCCTCAGACGAGTCGGATCTCCCTTTGGGCCGCCTCCCCGCGTCGACTTTAAGACCAAT
GACTTACAAGGCAGCTGTAGATCTTAGCCACTTTTTAAAAGAAAAGGGGGGACTGGAAGGGCTAATTCAC
TCCCAACGAAGACAAGATCTGCTTTTTGCTTGTACTGGGTCTCTCTGGTTAGACCAGATCTGAGCCTGGG
AGCTCTCTGGCTAACTAGGGAACCCACTGCTTAAGCCTCAATAAAGCTTGCCTTGAGTGCTTCAAGTAGT
GTGTGCCCGTCTGTTGTGTGACTCTGGTAACTAGAGATCCCTCAGACCCTTTTAGTCAGTGTGGAAAATC
TCTAGCAGTACGTATAGTAGTTCATGTCATCTTATTATTCAGTATTTATAACTTGCAAAGAAATGAATAT
CAGAGAGTGAGAGGAACTTGTTTATTGCAGCTTATAATGGTTACAAATAAAGCAATAGCATCACAAATTT
CACAAATAAAGCATTTTTTTCACTGCATTCTAGTTGTGGTTTGTCCAAACTCATCAATGTATCTTATCAT
GTCTGGCTCTAGCTATCCCGCCCCTAACTCCGCCCATCCCGCCCCTAACTCCGCCCAGTTCCGCCCATTC
TCCGCCCCATGGCTGACTAATTTTTTTTATTTATGCAGAGGCCGAGGCCGCCTCGGCCTCTGAGCTATTC
CAGAAGTAGTGAGGAGGCTTTTTTGGAGGCCTAGGGACGTACCCAATTCGCCCTATAGTGAGTCGTATTA
CGCGCGCTCACTGGCCGTCGTTTTACAACGTCGTGACTGGGAAAACCCTGGCGTTACCCAACTTAATCGC
CTTGCAGCACATCCCCCTTTCGCCAGCTGGCGTAATAGCGAAGAGGCCCGCACCGATCGCCCTTCCCAAC
AGTTGCGCAGCCTGAATGGCGAATGGG
[124 nt withheld, positions 8288-8411]
C
[91 nt withheld, positions 8413-8503]
A
[49 nt withheld, positions 8505-8553]
CCTTTGACGTTGGAGTCCACGTTCTTT
[37 nt withheld, positions 8581-8617]
ACCCTATCTCGGTCTATTCTTTTGATTTATAAGGGATTTTGCCGATTTCGGCCTATTGGTTAAAAAATGA
GCTGATTTAACAAAAATTTAACGCGAATTTTAACAAAATATTAACGCTTACAATTTAGGTGGCACTTTTC
GGGGAAATGTGCGCGGAACCCCTATTTGTTTATTTTTCTAAATACATTCAAATATGTATCCGCTCATGAG
ACAATAACCCTGATAAATGCTTCAATAATATTGAAAAAGGAAGAGTATGAGTATTCAACATTTCCGTGTC
GCCCTTATTCCCTTTTTTGCGGCATTTTGCCTTCCTGTTTTTGCTCACCCAGAAACGCTGGTGAAAGTAA
AAGATGCTGAAGATCAGTTGGGTGCACGAGTGGGTTACATCGAACTGGATCTCAACAGCGGTAAGATCCT
TGAGAGTTTTCGCCCCGAAGAACGTTTTCCAATGATGAGCACTTTTAAAGTTCTGCTATGTGGCGCGGTA
TTATCCCGTATTGACGCCGGGCAAGAGCAACTCGGTCGCCGCATACACTATTCTCAGAATGACTTGGTTG
AGTACTCACCAGTCACAGAAAAGCATCTTACGGATGGCATGACAGTAAGAGAATTATGCAGTGCTGCCAT
AACCATGAGTGATAACACTGCGGCCAACTTACTTCTGACAACGATCGGAGGACCGAAGGAGCTAACCGCT
TTTTTGCACAACATGGGGGATCATGTAACTCGCCTTGATCGTTGGGAACCGGAGCTGAATGAAGCCATAC
CAAACGACGAGCGTGACACCACGATGCCTGTAGCAATGGCAACAACGTTGCGCAAACTATTAACTGGCGA
ACTACTTACTCTAGCTTCCCGGCAACAATTAATAGACTGGATGGAGGCGGATAAAGTTGCAGGACCACTT
CTGCGCTCGGCCCTTCCGGCTGGCTGGTTTATTGCTGATAAATCTGGAGCCGGTGAGCGTGGGTCTCGCG
GTATCATTGCAGCACTGGGGCCAGATGGTAAGCCCTCCCGTATCGTAGTTATCTACACGACGGGGAGTCA
GGCAACTATGGATGAACGAAATAGACAGATCGCTGAGATAGGTGCCTCACTGATTAAGCATTGGTAACTG
TCAGACCAAGTTTACTCATATATACTTTAGATTGATTTAAAACTTCATTTTTAATTTAAAAGGATCTAGG
TGAAGATCCTTTTTGATAATCTCATGACCAAAATCCCTTAACGTGAGTTTTCGTTCCACTGAGCGTCAGA
CCCCGTAGAAAAGATCAAAGGATCTTCTTGAGATCCTTTTTTTCTGCGCGTAATCTGCTGCTTGCAAACA
AAAAAACCACCGCTACCAGCGGTGGTTTGTTTGCCGGATCAAGAGCTACCAACTCTTTTTCCGAAGGTAA
CTGGCTTCAGCAGAGCGCAGATACCAAATACTGTTCTTCTAGTGTAGCCGTAGTTAGGCCACCACTTCAA
GAACTCTGTAGCACCGCCTACATACCTCGCTCTGCTAATCCTGTTACCAGTGGCTGCTGCCAGTGGCGAT
AAGTCGTGTCTTACCGGGTTGGACTCAAGACGATAGTTACCGGATAAGGCGCAGCGGTCGGGCTGAACGG
GGGGTTCGTGCACACAGCCCAGCTTGGAGCGAACGACCTACACCGAACTGAGATACCTACAGCGTGAGCT
ATGAGAAAGCGCCACGCTTCCCGAAGGGAGAAAGGCGGACAGGTATCCGGTAAGCGGCAGGGTCGGAACA
GGAGAGCGCACGAGGGAGCTTCCAGGGGGAAACGCCTGGTATCTTTATAGTCCTGTCGGGTTTCGCCACC
TCTGACTTGAGCGTCGATTTTTGTGATGCTCGTCAGGGGGGCGGAGCCTATGGAAAAACGCCAGCAACGC
GGCCTTTTTACGGTTCCTGGCCTTTTGCTGGCCTTTTGCTCACATGTTCTTTCCTGCGTTATCCCCTGAT
TCTGTGGATAACCGTATTACCGCCTTTGAGTGAGCTGATACCGCTCGCCGCAGCCGAACGACCGAGCGCA
GCGAGTCAGTGAGCGAGGAAGCGGAAGAGCGCCCAATACGCAAACCGCCTCTCCCCGCGCGTTGGCCGAT
TCATTAATGCAGCTGGCACGACAGGTTTCCCGACTGGAAAGCGGGCAGTGAGCGCAACGCAATTAATGTG
AGTTAGCTCACTCATTAGGCACCCCAGGCTTTACACTTTATGCTTCCGGCTCGTATGTTGTGTGGAATTG
TGAGCGGATAACAATTTCACACAGGAAACAGCTATGACCATGATTACGCCAAGCGCGCAATTAACCCTCA
CTAAAGGGAACAAAAGCTGGAGCTGCAAGC
