>Addgene plasmid #144945 | TFORF3469 | depositor partial sequence | sequence record 286950 | Insert
ATCGATTGATCAACAAGTTTGTACAAAAAAGTTGGCACCATGCAGAATTCTGTATCAGTACCACCAAAAG
ATGAAGGTGAATCAAACATCCCTTCTGGAACAATACAGAGTAGGAAAGGTTTGCAGAATAAGAGTCAGTT
TAGGACCATTGCACCAAAAATTGTGCCCAAAGTCCTAACGTCCAGAATGCTGCCATGTCATTCACCATCA
CGCTCTGATCAGGTGAATCTGGGACCCTCCATCAACTCCAAGCTGCTGGGGATGTCCACCCAGAACTATG
CCCTGATGCAGGTTGCTGGCCAGGAGGGGACATTTTCTCTTGTTGCTCTGCCACATGTTGCCTCAGCTCA
GCCAATTCAGAAACCCAGAATGTCCCTACCTGAAAACCTGAAACTTCCTATTCCTAGATATCAACCCCCT
AGAAATAGCAAAGCATCAAGAAAGAAACCCATCCTGATCTTTCCTAAGAGTGGCTGTAGCAAAGCTCCTG
CCCAAACCCAAATGTGTCCTCAGATGTCCCCTTCCCCACCTCACCACCCTGAACTCCTGTACAAACCCAG
TCCATTTGAGGAAGTACCATCACTAGAGCAAGCCCCAGCCAGCATTAGCACAGCTGCGCTGACCAATGGA
AGTGACCATGGGGACTTGAGACCACCAGTGACCAACACCCATGGCAGTCTGAACCCTCCTGCTACCCCAG
CATCATCCACACCAGAGGAGCCTGCCAAGCAGGACCTCACAGCTCTTTCAGGGAAAGCACACTTTGTAAG
CAAGATAACATCTAGTAAACCTTCTGCTGTTGCCAGTGAAAAATTTAAAGAACAAGTTGATCTTGCAAAA
ACCATGACCAATTTATCACCAACCATTCTTGGCAATGCAGTTCAGTTGATCTCTTCAGTCCCCAAAGGGA
AACTGCCAATCCCACCCTACTCAAGAATGAAGACAATGGAGGTTTACAAAATCAAATCAGATGCTAACAT
TGCAGGTTTTTCTTTACCAGGACCTAAGGCCGACTGTGATAAGATACCCTCCACCACAGAAGGCTTTAAT
GCAGCCACCAAGGTGGCAAGCAGGCTACCTGTTCCACAAGTGTCACAGCAGAGTGCCTGTGAAAGTGCCT
TTTGTCCACCCACCAAACTTGATCTTAACCACAAAACAAAACTGAACAGTGGAGCAGCAAAGAGAAAAGG
AAGAAAACGGAAGGTACCAGATGAAATTTTGGCATTTCAGGGAAAAAGGAGGAAATATATCATTAATAAG
TGTAGAGATGGTAAAGAAAGAGTAAAAAATGATCCCCAAGAATTCAGAGACCAAAAGCTGGGGACCCTGA
AAAAATACCGTAGCATTATGCCCAAACCTATCATGGTCATACCCACTTTGGCCTCCCTGGCTTCTCCAAC
TACACTACAGTCCCAGATGCTTGGGGGCCTAGGACAGGATGTTTTGTTAAATAATTCACTCACTCCTAAA
TATCTTGGCTGTAAGCAAGACAACAGCTCTTCCCCTAAGCCCAGCTCCGTGTTCAGAAATGGATTCTCTG
GCATTAAGAAGCCTTGGCACAGATGTCACGTCTGCAACCACCACTTCCAGTTCAAACAGCACCTTCGAGA
CCACATGAATACACACACCAACAGACGCCCTTACAGTTGTCGGATTTGTCGCAAGTCCTATGTACGTCCT
GGCAGCCTGAGCACACACATGAAACTTCATCATGGTGAGAACCGTCTGAAGAAACTCATGTGTTGTGAGT
TTTGTGCAAAAGTGTTTGGCCACATCCGAGTCTATTTTGGCCATCTGAAAGAAGTGCATAGGGTTGTGAT
CAGCACTGAGCCTGCGCCCAGTGAACTGCAGCCAGGAGACATACCAAAGAACAGAGACATGAGTGTGCGA
GGCATGGAGGGATCATTGGAGAGGGAAAACAAGTCCAACCTGGAAGAAGACTTCCTTCTAAACCAGGCAG
ACGAAGTCAAATTACAAATCAAATGTGGTCGTTGTCAGATTACTGCTCAGTCTTTTGCGGAAATAAAATT
TCATTTACTTGATGTTCATGGAGAGGAAATTGAGGGCAGGCTACAAGAAGGGACCTTCCCAGGAAGCAAG
GGGACTCAGGAAGAGTTGGTGCAGCACGCTAGCCCCGACTGGAAAAGGCATCCTGAGAGAGGGAAGCCGG
AGAAGGTTCATTCCTCCTCCGAGGAATCACATGCATGTCCAAGACTGAAAAGGCAGCTCCACCTTCATCA
GAATGGCGTGGAAATGCTCATGGAAAATGAAGGACCCCAGTCAGGAACCAACAAGCCAAGGGAAACCTGC
CAGGGCCCTGAGTGTCCTGGCCTCCACACGTTTCTCTTGTGGTCCCATTCAGGCTTTAACTGCCTGCTTT
GTGCAGAGATGCTGGGACGGAAAGAGGACCTCCTCCACCACTGGAAGCACCAGCATAACTGTGAGGACCC
TTCCAAACTGTGGGCTATTTTAAATACGGTCTCCAACCAGGGAGTGATCGAACTTTCCAGTGAAGCTGAG
AAATTGCCAACTTTCTTGTACAAAGTGGTTGATATCGGTAAGCCTATCCCTAACCCTCTCCTCGGTCTCG
ATTCTACGTAGTAATGAACTAGTCCGTAACTTGAAAGTATTTCGATTTCTTGGCTTTATATATCTTGTGG
AAAGGACGAGATCCATGTGGTAGGCTTAGGGCC
