>Addgene plasmid #144945 | TFORF3469 | depositor partial sequence | sequence record 286951 | Barcode
GATCCATGTGGTAGGCTTAGGGCC
